Addgene plasmid #164049: pcDNA-NBid-mMaple-CBid
Purpose: Optogenetic manipulation of cell apoptosis negative control
Depositing lab: Robert Campbell. Publication: Photocleavable proteins that undergo fast and efficient dissociation. Lu X, Wen Y, Zhang S, Zhang W, Chen Y, Shen Y, Lemieux MJ, Campbell RE. Chem Sci. 2021 May 31;12(28):9658-9672. doi: 10.1039/d1sc01059j. eCollection 2021 Jul 21. PubMed 34349937.
Backbone
  Vector backbone: pcDNA3.1+
  Backbone size w/o insert (bp): 5350
  Total vector size (bp): 6709
  Vector type: Mammalian Expression
  Selectable markers: Neomycin (select with G418)
Growth in bacteria
  Bacterial resistance: Ampicillin, 100 μg/mL
  Growth temperature: 37°C
  Growth strain: DH5alpha
  Copy number: High Copy
Gene/Insert
  Gene/Insert name: NBid-mMaple-CBid
  Species: Synthetic
  Insert size (bp): 1359
  Promoter: CMV promotor
  Tag / fusion protein: kozak sequence (N terminal on insert)
  Cloning method: Restriction Enzyme; 5′ cloning site NheI (not destroyed); 3′ cloning site XhoI (not destroyed)
  Sequencing primers: 5′ CG CAAATGGGCG GTAGGCGTG; 3′ CCTCGACTG TGCCTTCTA
Terms and licenses: Academic/Nonprofit Terms; Industry Terms: Not Available to Industry
Depositor comments: Please visit https://www.biorxiv.org/content/10.1101/2020.12.10.419556v1 for bioRxiv preprint.
How to cite: pcDNA-NBid-mMaple-CBid was a gift from Robert Campbell (Addgene plasmid # 164049 ; http://n2t.net/addgene:164049 ; RRID:Addgene_164049)
