[The description below was written by a language model from this plasmid's Addgene catalogue record and pLannotate feature annotations shown in this document.]
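Description:
pcDNA-NBid-mMaple-CBid is a mammalian expression plasmid built on the pcDNA3.1+ backbone, about 6.7 kb in total. It is propagated in E. coli through a high-copy ColE1/pUC-type origin with ampicillin selection (AmpR with its bla promoter), and it also carries an f1 phage origin. For mammalian cells, an SV40 early promoter drives a neomycin phosphotransferase gene followed by an SV40 polyadenylation signal, allowing G418 selection of stable transfectants. Several short annotations in the table (an HIV-1 LTR fragment, a ble fragment, a lacI fragment, the bom fragment and the lac promoter/operator region) are small backbone matches rather than functional payload elements.

The roughly 1.36 kb synthetic insert was cloned between NheI and XhoI, with a Kozak sequence at its start. It sits downstream of the CMV enhancer/promoter, with a T7 promoter also upstream, and is terminated by the bGH poly(A) signal. It encodes a single fusion in which the photoconvertible green fluorescent protein mMaple is placed between an N-terminal fragment and a C-terminal fragment of the pro-apoptotic BH3-only protein Bid. The annotation tool matches these fragments to mouse and pig Bid entries respectively, but the record lists the insert only as synthetic, so the true species of origin is not established.

The stated purpose is a negative control for optogenetic manipulation of apoptosis, in work on photocleavable proteins. The implied logic is that a photocleavable domain in this position would split Bid on illumination and release its active C-terminal fragment. mMaple would instead be expected to leave the fusion intact under the same light treatment, although the record does not spell out this mechanism.
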