Features (pLannotate 1.2.2; 22 found; start..end, strand, type, name):
     28..80      -  misc_feature   bom (fragment): basis of mobility region from pBR322
    235..614     +  enhancer       CMV enhancer: human cytomegalovirus immediate early enhancer
    615..818     +  promoter       CMV promoter: human cytomegalovirus (CMV) immediate early promoter
    814..847     +  LTR            5' LTR (truncated) (fragment): truncated 5' long terminal repeat (LTR) from HIV-1
    863..881     +  promoter       T7 promoter: promoter for bacteriophage T7 RNA polymerase
    907..1062    +  CDS            Bid (fragment): BID_MOUSE - Experimental evidence at protein level: Swiss-Prot protein existence level 1. Induces caspases and apoptosis. Counters the protective effect of Bcl-2. The major proteolytic product p15 BID allows the release of cytochrome c. From Mus musculus (Mouse).
   1081..1788    +  CDS            mMaple: mMaple is a photoconvertible green fluorescent protein published in 2012, derived from Clavularia sp.. It has high acid sensitivity.
   1762..2208    +  CDS            BID (fragment): BID_PIG - Experimental evidence at protein level: Swiss-Prot protein existence level 1. Induces caspases and apoptosis. Counters the protective effect of Bcl-2. The major proteolytic product p15 BID allows the release of cytochrome c (By similarity). From Sus scrofa (Pig).
   2309..2533    +  polyA_signal   bGH poly(A) signal: bovine growth hormone polyadenylation signal
   2537..2558    +  promoter       SV40 promoter (fragment): SV40 enhancer and early promoter
   2579..3007    +  rep_origin     f1 ori (sequence partly withheld): f1 bacteriophage origin of replication; arrow indicates direction of (+) strand synthesis
   3021..3350    +  promoter       SV40 promoter: SV40 enhancer and early promoter
   3417..4208    +  CDS            neo: KKA2_KLEPN - Also known as kan, nptII. Experimental evidence at protein level: Swiss-Prot protein existence level 1. Resistance to kanamycin, neomycin, paromomycin, ribostamycin, butirosin and gentamicin B. From Klebsiella pneumoniae.
   4232..4390    +  CDS            ble (fragment): BLE_KLEPN - Experimental evidence at protein level: Swiss-Prot protein existence level 1. Binding protein with a strong affinity to the bleomycin family of antibiotics. Binds to CL990; an antimitotic-antibiotic compound. From Klebsiella pneumoniae.
   4385..4506    +  polyA_signal   SV40 poly(A) signal: SV40 polyadenylation signal
   4579..4595    -  protein_bind   lac operator: The lac repressor binds to the lac operator to inhibit transcription in E. coli. This inhibition can be relieved by adding lactose or isopropyl-β-D-thiogalactopyranoside (IPTG). lac repressor encoded by lacI
   4603..4633    -  promoter       lac promoter: promoter for the E. coli lac operon
   4648..4669    -  protein_bind   CAP binding site: CAP binding activates transcription in the presence of cAMP. E. coli catabolite activator protein
   4682..4774    -  CDS            lacI (fragment): lac repressor; lacI; The lac repressor binds to the lac operator to inhibit transcription in E. coli. This inhibition can be relieved by adding lactose or isopropyl-β-D-thiogalactopyranoside (IPTG).
   4957..5545    -  rep_origin     ori: high-copy-number ColE1/pMB1/pBR322/pUC origin of replication
   5716..6576    -  CDS            AmpR: β-lactamase; bla; confers resistance to ampicillin, carbenicillin, and related antibiotics
   6577..6681    -  promoter       AmpR promoter: bla
>Addgene plasmid #164049 | pcDNA-NBid-mMaple-CBid | addgene full sequence | sequence record 322534 | Addgene NGS Result
GACGGATCGGGAGATCTCCCGATCCCCTATGGTGCACTCTCAGTACAATCTGCTCTGATGCCGCATAGTT
AAGCCAGTATCTGCTCCCTGCTTGTGTGTTGGAGGTCGCTGAGTAGTGCGCGAGCAAAATTTAAGCTACA
ACAAGGCAAGGCTTGACCGACAATTGCATGAAGAATCTGCTTAGGGTTAGGCGTTTTGCGCTGCTTCGCG
ATGTACGGGCCAGATATACGCGTTGACATTGATTATTGACTAGTTATTAATAGTAATCAATTACGGGGTC
ATTAGTTCATAGCCCATATATGGAGTTCCGCGTTACATAACTTACGGTAAATGGCCCGCCTGGCTGACCG
CCCAACGACCCCCGCCCATTGACGTCAATAATGACGTATGTTCCCATAGTAACGCCAATAGGGACTTTCC
ATTGACGTCAATGGGTGGAGTATTTACGGTAAACTGCCCACTTGGCAGTACATCAAGTGTATCATATGCC
AAGTACGCCCCCTATTGACGTCAATGACGGTAAATGGCCCGCCTGGCATTATGCCCAGTACATGACCTTA
TGGGACTTTCCTACTTGGCAGTACATCTACGTATTAGTCATCGCTATTACCATGGTGATGCGGTTTTGGC
AGTACATCAATGGGCGTGGATAGCGGTTTGACTCACGGGGATTTCCAAGTCTCCACCCCATTGACGTCAA
TGGGAGTTTGTTTTGGCACCAAAATCAACGGGACTTTCCAAAATGTCGTAACAACTCCGCCCCATTGACG
CAAATGGGCGGTAGGCGTGTACGGTGGGAGGTCTATATAAGCAGAGCTCTCTGGCTAACTAGAGAACCCA
CTGCTTACTGGCTTATCGAAATTAATACGACTCACTATAGGGAGACCCAAGCTGGCTAGCGCCACCATGG
ATTGTGAGGTCAATAACGGTTCATCTCTCCGAGACGAATGCATAACGAACTTGCTCGTTTTCGGCTTTCT
GCAATCCTGCAGCGATAATTCTTTCAGAAGAGAACTTGACGCTCTTGGACATGAACTCCCAGTACTCGCT
CCACAGTGGGAAGGCTACGATGAGGGATCCGTGAGCAAGGGCGAGGAGACCATTATGAGCGTGATCAAGC
CTGACATGAAGATCAAGCTGCGCATGGAGGGCAACGTGAACGGCCACGCCTTCGTGATCGAGGGCGAGGG
CAGCGGCAAGCCCTTCGAGGGCATCCAGACGATTGATTTGGAGGTGAAGGAGGGCGCCCCGCTGCCCTTC
GCCTACGACATCCTGACCACCGCCTTCCACTACGGCAACCGCGTGTTCACCAAGTACCCCGAGGACATCC
CTGACTACTTCAAGCAGAGCTTCCCCGAGGGCTACAGCTGGGAGCGCAGCATGACCTACGAGGACGGCGG
CATCTGCATCGCCACCAACGACATCACAATGGAGGAGGACAGCTTCATCAACAAGATCCACTTCAAGGGC
ACGAACTTCCCCCCCAACGGCCCCGTGATGCAGAAGAGGACCGTGGGCTGGGAGGTCAGCACCGAGAAGA
TGTACGTGCGCGACGGCGTGCTGAAGGGCGACGTGAAGATGAAGCTGCTGCTGAAGGGCGGCAGCCACTA
TCGCTGCGACTTCCGCACCACCTACAAGGTCAAGCAGAAGGCCGTAAAGCTGCCCGACTACCACTTCGTG
GACCACCGCATCGAGATCCTGAGCCACGACAAGGACTACAACAAGGTGAAGCTGTACGAGCACGCCGTGG
CCCGCAACTCCACCGACAGCATGGACGAGCTGTACAAGGGTACCCTTCAAACCGATGGAAACCGATCATC
TCATTCAAGGTTGGGGCGAATTGAAGCAGATAGTGAGAGTCAGGAGGACATAATACGCAATATAGCTCGA
CACCTTGCACAGGTCGGTGATAGCATGGACCGCTCTATCCCCCCAGGTTTGGTTAACGGATTGGCCCTGC
AACTGCGAAACACTTCAAGGAGTGAAGAAGATAGAAATCGAGACCTGGCGACCGCGCTTGAACAGCTTCT
TCAAGCCTATCCCAGAGATATGGAGAAGGAAAAAACAATGCTCGTGCTCGCACTGCTGCTGGCAAAGAAA
GTAGCCTCTAACACACCATCCCTCTTGAGAGACGTCTTCCATACCACGGTAAATTTCATAAACCAGAACC
TTAGGACGTATGTGCGGAGTCTTGCTCGCAATGGTATGACTGAGTTTCTTCAACCCGTGCCCCTCAATGC
GTGGTTGCTCAGGTTGAACAAGTAACTCGAGTCTAGAGGGCCCGTTTAAACCCGCTGATCAGCCTCGACT
GTGCCTTCTAGTTGCCAGCCATCTGTTGTTTGCCCCTCCCCCGTGCCTTCCTTGACCCTGGAAGGTGCCA
CTCCCACTGTCCTTTCCTAATAAAATGAGGAAATTGCATCGCATTGTCTGAGTAGGTGTCATTCTATTCT
GGGGGGTGGGGTGGGGCAGGACAGCAAGGGGGAGGATTGGGAAGACAATAGCAGGCATGCTGGGGATGCG
GTGGGCTCTATGGCTTCTGAGGCGGAAAGAACCAGCTGGGGCTCTAGGGGGTATCCCC
[124 nt withheld, positions 2579-2702]
C
[91 nt withheld, positions 2704-2794]
A
[49 nt withheld, positions 2796-2844]
CCTTTGACGTTGGAGTCCACGTTCTTT
[37 nt withheld, positions 2872-2908]
ACCCTATCTCGGTCTATTCTTTTGATTTATAAGGGATTTTGCCGATTTCGGCCTATTGGTTAAAAAATGA
GCTGATTTAACAAAAATTTAACGCGAATTAATTCTGTGGAATGTGTGTCAGTTAGGGTGTGGAAAGTCCC
CAGGCTCCCCAGCAGGCAGAAGTATGCAAAGCATGCATCTCAATTAGTCAGCAACCAGGTGTGGAAAGTC
CCCAGGCTCCCCAGCAGGCAGAAGTATGCAAAGCATGCATCTCAATTAGTCAGCAACCATAGTCCCGCCC
CTAACTCCGCCCATCCCGCCCCTAACTCCGCCCAGTTCCGCCCATTCTCCGCCCCATGGCTGACTAATTT
TTTTTATTTATGCAGAGGCCGAGGCCGCCTCTGCCTCTGAGCTATTCCAGAAGTAGTGAGGAGGCTTTTT
TGGAGGCCTAGGCTTTTGCAAAAAGCTCCCGGGAGCTTGTATATCCATTTTCGGATCTGATCAAGAGACA
GGATGAGGATCGTTTCGCATGATTGAACAAGATGGATTGCACGCAGGTTCTCCGGCCGCTTGGGTGGAGA
GGCTATTCGGCTATGACTGGGCACAACAGACAATCGGCTGCTCTGATGCCGCCGTGTTCCGGCTGTCAGC
GCAGGGGCGCCCGGTTCTTTTTGTCAAGACCGACCTGTCCGGTGCCCTGAATGAACTGCAGGACGAGGCA
GCGCGGCTATCGTGGCTGGCCACGACGGGCGTTCCTTGCGCAGCTGTGCTCGACGTTGTCACTGAAGCGG
GAAGGGACTGGCTGCTATTGGGCGAAGTGCCGGGGCAGGATCTCCTGTCATCTCACCTTGCTCCTGCCGA
GAAAGTATCCATCATGGCTGATGCAATGCGGCGGCTGCATACGCTTGATCCGGCTACCTGCCCATTCGAC
CACCAAGCGAAACATCGCATCGAGCGAGCACGTACTCGGATGGAAGCCGGTCTTGTCGATCAGGATGATC
TGGACGAAGAGCATCAGGGGCTCGCGCCAGCCGAACTGTTCGCCAGGCTCAAGGCGCGCATGCCCGACGG
CGAGGATCTCGTCGTGACCCATGGCGATGCCTGCTTGCCGAATATCATGGTGGAAAATGGCCGCTTTTCT
GGATTCATCGACTGTGGCCGGCTGGGTGTGGCGGACCGCTATCAGGACATAGCGTTGGCTACCCGTGATA
TTGCTGAAGAGCTTGGCGGCGAATGGGCTGACCGCTTCCTCGTGCTTTACGGTATCGCCGCTCCCGATTC
GCAGCGCATCGCCTTCTATCGCCTTCTTGACGAGTTCTTCTGAGCGGGACTCTGGGGTTCGAAATGACCG
ACCAAGCGACGCCCAACCTGCCATCACGAGATTTCGATTCCACCGCCGCCTTCTATGAAAGGTTGGGCTT
CGGAATCGTTTTCCGGGACGCCGGCTGGATGATCCTCCAGCGCGGGGATCTCATGCTGGAGTTCTTCGCC
CACCCCAACTTGTTTATTGCAGCTTATAATGGTTACAAATAAAGCAATAGCATCACAAATTTCACAAATA
AAGCATTTTTTTCACTGCATTCTAGTTGTGGTTTGTCCAAACTCATCAATGTATCTTATCATGTCTGTAT
ACCGTCGACCTCTAGCTAGAGCTTGGCGTAATCATGGTCATAGCTGTTTCCTGTGTGAAATTGTTATCCG
CTCACAATTCCACACAACATACGAGCCGGAAGCATAAAGTGTAAAGCCTGGGGTGCCTAATGAGTGAGCT
AACTCACATTAATTGCGTTGCGCTCACTGCCCGCTTTCCAGTCGGGAAACCTGTCGTGCCAGCTGCATTA
ATGAATCGGCCAACGCGCGGGGAGAGGCGGTTTGCGTATTGGGCGCTCTTCCGCTTCCTCGCTCACTGAC
TCGCTGCGCTCGGTCGTTCGGCTGCGGCGAGCGGTATCAGCTCACTCAAAGGCGGTAATACGGTTATCCA
CAGAATCAGGGGATAACGCAGGAAAGAACATGTGAGCAAAAGGCCAGCAAAAGGCCAGGAACCGTAAAAA
GGCCGCGTTGCTGGCGTTTTTCCATAGGCTCCGCCCCCCTGACGAGCATCACAAAAATCGACGCTCAAGT
CAGAGGTGGCGAAACCCGACAGGACTATAAAGATACCAGGCGTTTCCCCCTGGAAGCTCCCTCGTGCGCT
CTCCTGTTCCGACCCTGCCGCTTACCGGATACCTGTCCGCCTTTCTCCCTTCGGGAAGCGTGGCGCTTTC
TCATAGCTCACGCTGTAGGTATCTCAGTTCGGTGTAGGTCGTTCGCTCCAAGCTGGGCTGTGTGCACGAA
CCCCCCGTTCAGCCCGACCGCTGCGCCTTATCCGGTAACTATCGTCTTGAGTCCAACCCGGTAAGACACG
ACTTATCGCCACTGGCAGCAGCCACTGGTAACAGGATTAGCAGAGCGAGGTATGTAGGCGGTGCTACAGA
GTTCTTGAAGTGGTGGCCTAACTACGGCTACACTAGAAGAACAGTATTTGGTATCTGCGCTCTGCTGAAG
CCAGTTACCTTCGGAAAAAGAGTTGGTAGCTCTTGATCCGGCAAACAAACCACCGCTGGTAGCGGTGGTT
TTTTTGTTTGCAAGCAGCAGATTACGCGCAGAAAAAAAGGATCTCAAGAAGATCCTTTGATCTTTTCTAC
GGGGTCTGACGCTCAGTGGAACGAAAACTCACGTTAAGGGATTTTGGTCATGAGATTATCAAAAAGGATC
TTCACCTAGATCCTTTTAAATTAAAAATGAAGTTTTAAATCAATCTAAAGTATATATGAGTAAACTTGGT
CTGACAGTTACCAATGCTTAATCAGTGAGGCACCTATCTCAGCGATCTGTCTATTTCGTTCATCCATAGT
TGCCTGACTCCCCGTCGTGTAGATAACTACGATACGGGAGGGCTTACCATCTGGCCCCAGTGCTGCAATG
ATACCGCGAGACCCACGCTCACCGGCTCCAGATTTATCAGCAATAAACCAGCCAGCCGGAAGGGCCGAGC
GCAGAAGTGGTCCTGCAACTTTATCCGCCTCCATCCAGTCTATTAATTGTTGCCGGGAAGCTAGAGTAAG
TAGTTCGCCAGTTAATAGTTTGCGCAACGTTGTTGCCATTGCTACAGGCATCGTGGTGTCACGCTCGTCG
TTTGGTATGGCTTCATTCAGCTCCGGTTCCCAACGATCAAGGCGAGTTACATGATCCCCCATGTTGTGCA
AAAAAGCGGTTAGCTCCTTCGGTCCTCCGATCGTTGTCAGAAGTAAGTTGGCCGCAGTGTTATCACTCAT
GGTTATGGCAGCACTGCATAATTCTCTTACTGTCATGCCATCCGTAAGATGCTTTTCTGTGACTGGTGAG
TACTCAACCAAGTCATTCTGAGAATAGTGTATGCGGCGACCGAGTTGCTCTTGCCCGGCGTCAATACGGG
ATAATACCGCGCCACATAGCAGAACTTTAAAAGTGCTCATCATTGGAAAACGTTCTTCGGGGCGAAAACT
CTCAAGGATCTTACCGCTGTTGAGATCCAGTTCGATGTAACCCACTCGTGCACCCAACTGATCTTCAGCA
TCTTTTACTTTCACCAGCGTTTCTGGGTGAGCAAAAACAGGAAGGCAAAATGCCGCAAAAAAGGGAATAA
GGGCGACACGGAAATGTTGAATACTCATACTCTTCCTTTTTCAATATTATTGAAGCATTTATCAGGGTTA
TTGTCTCATGAGCGGATACATATTTGAATGTATTTAGAAAAATAAACAAATAGGGGTTCCGCGCACATTT
CCCCGAAAAGTGCCACCTGACGTC
